>Addgene plasmid #214043 | pSAVED-CHAT_PCaspase | addgene full sequence | sequence record 428840 | Addgene NGS Result
CGACTCCTGCATTAGGAAATGACAAACAACAGATAAAACGAAAGGCCCAGTCTTTCGACTGAGCCTTTCG
TTTTATTTGATGCCTTTAATTAAAGCGGATAACAATTTCACACAGGAGGCCGTTTACACTTTATGCTTCC
GGCTCGTATAATGTGTGGGGAAACCACAACGGTTTCCCTCTAGAAATAATTTTGTTTAACTATAAGAAGG
AGATATACATATGACTCACCATGCTGATCATGACTGCCAGCCGCACAGGGAGAGCGTTCAGCCGGATGAA
ATCCAGTGTATCCTGGTTCTGGACCTGAGCATCGATAACGCAATCACCGCATGTAGCGTTACCCCGCATC
TGCCCCGTGCTGCACGTCGTGTTGAACTACATCTGAACGACTTTGGTGCAGAACGTGCACCGTACGGGGG
TGCAAGCGATCGTCGTACCTGGCGTTGTTGGATGCAGGCAGTTGATGCAATGCTGGCTGACGCACGTGCA
CAGCTGGGTGCAGAAGTTGAATTTACTCATTATTATCTGGCAGGTCGTGCAGCACTCCCGGTTTTTGCAT
ATCTGGGTCTGAGACTGGGTAAACAGGCAAACATCACTACCGTTAACCGTCGTGATGACGGTTGTTGGGA
TGTTGTTCCGTGCCAGCGTCCGGCTTCGAGCGCAGCATCGGGGGTTTCGCCCAGCGCACGTTTTTTTGAC
GAAGTTCGTGGTCTGGACACCGATGAGCGTAGCAGCGAAAGCGGTATGGTTGCAGTTTGGGTAAGCACCC
AGCGTGATGTTGATCGTGGGCTGCTGCGTGCATTTGCAAGGGCAAGAGGTGACCGTGACCTGGCAGGTAT
CGTTAGCCTGCGTGCACGTCCGGCTGCAGGTGATGACACCGGTGATATGCGTCTCCTGGAAGGTGCAGAC
GGCCCCGATGCTGCACGTGAACTGGTTAACTGTTTTCGTAGCATCCCGAACCAGTATCCGCGTAGCAGCG
GCCTGATGGTTTTTGTTAGCGGCCCGGTTACCCTGGCAGCAATGGTTGGGCGTGCAATCAACCCGAGAAT
CCATGGCCCGGTTTGGTGGCCGTACTTTCGTGGTGGGGAGTACGAGCCGGCACTGGAATATCCGTGGCCG
CTGATCAGCGGCCCCCCGAGGATCCTGATCGCAACCGCAAACGCTCCGGAGGGTGAAAACCCGACTCTGG
ACGTTGAGGCAGAGCTGAAGCATCTGGAAGAAGCACTGGCAGAACCGCGTAAACGTAAACTGTGTGAGGT
ACAGCGTTGCCCGGCAGCAACCGTAAGCGATATCACCAGCGCACTGCGTAGCTTTAAACCGCATATACTG
CATTTTATCGGTCATGGTACTGCACTCGGTGTTTATCTGAGGAGCGCAGAACATGACGGTGCACAGTTTG
TTCGTGGTGAGGATTTCCAGCAGATGATCGCAACCTCGCTACGTCAGAAGGACCGTGAAATGCATCTGGT
TGTTCTGAACGCTTGCTGCACCCACGAACTGGCAAAGGCACTGACCGAACAGGTTAGCTGCACCATCGGT
ACCGATATCGAAGTTTATGATTCGGCAAGCATACATTTTGCTGCACGTTTTTATGATCACCTGGTTCATG
GTACCAGCGTTCATTATGCATTTAACGCAGCAGTTGATGAATGTCGTGCACACAGCACCAGCGGCCAGGA
AGTTTTTTGCCTGCACCCGGCAGCAGAACGTGCACCGGCAAGCGCAACCCCGCCGGTACGTGCAGATGAA
CTGGTTTTCTTTAGCCCGGCAGAACGTCATAGCTAATAACATACGCGTAACAAGGTAAGGACAAATTAAT
GATGAAAAGGGCTCTGCTGATAGGTGCACCGCTGGCACATAGCGCAACCCATGCACTGGCAGGTGTTGCA
AACGATATCGACCGTGCAGGTGAAATCCTGCGTCTGTATGGTTTTCATTGTGATGACGTTCTCTTTGGTG
AACGTGCAACTAGAGATGGTATCGTTGCACGTCTGGAAGCACTGATCGCTGAAACCCAGGCTGATGATGC
TGTTGTTATCTATTTTAGCGGCCATGGTGGCCGTGTTGTTAACACCGGGATCGTTAAAGATCTACCGGGT
GGTGACTATCGTCCCGGCGCTCACCAGTTCCTGGTTCCGGAAGACTACCAACCGAAAGCACAGACCTTTA
CCGGTATCCTGGACTTCGAGCTGAGGTATCTAGTTGCACGTCTGGCAGCACGTACCGAAAACGTTAGCGT
TATCCTGGATTGTTGTCATAGCGGTGGTGCAATAAGAGCACCGGGTAGACCGACCCCGAAAGCACTGGAT
GAAAAAAGCCTGAAGCCGCATACTGTTCACCTGAACCGTGTTATCCGTGAACGTCTGGTTCAACTGCGTG
AATCGCTGGCAGCTAGCCGTGCACCGCGTCTGACCCAGGATGCTCATCCGCATCTGGTTCGTATCGAAGC
AGCACACGAATTCCGTCTCGCATATGAAACCAGGATCAACAACCGTCAGCAGGGGGTTCTGACCGCAGCA
TGGGCAGACACCCTGTGGAGATACCGTGGGCTGGCAGTTAGCTGGCAGGCACTGGCAAGCGAGATCCAGG
CAAGGGCACGTGCATTTGTTCCCATGCAGTATGTTCACATCGATGGCCCGACCGAACGTCGTCTGTTCAG
CCTGGCTCGTGAGCCGGCACGTCATAGCCTGGCAATCGTTCAGGAAAGGGACGGTACCCTGTGGCTGGAC
GGTGGCAGATTTCAGGGTGTTGCAAGCGGTGCACGTTTCGCAGTTCTGCCGCCGACCAGCACCGAAAGCG
ACATCGATAGCGCACTGGCAGAAGTTCGTGCAGTTGAAGTTATGCCGGAACGTACCCGTGTTGAACTGGC
TACCGCAGCAGATGACATCCCGAGATGGCAAGGCCTCCATGCATGGCCGCTGCATGCACGTGGCGCTTGG
ACCGGTGTAGCAGTTCGTGCTCAGACCGCAGCAGTTTGTGCTGCACTCCTGAGAGCTATCGAAGCAAGCC
AGCGTATGCATCTGTGTCCGGATAGCGACGGGCCGGTTGCTACCGTTATCGAACTATCGAGCGATGAGGG
CAGCAGGATCGCAGTTCTGGATGGGCACGGTGTTTGTGTTAGCCCCCCGGTTGCAACCCCCGAACGTGCA
CTCGCACTGGTTGAAAGGCTCCAGAGAGCTGCACTCGTTCGTATGCTGGGGAGCGGTACCGATGAGCATG
CACTACCGATCCCGCTCGCACTCAGACTGGAACGTGCAGACGGTATCGGTGGTACCTGCCGTCATCTAGC
AGAAGGGCGTACCGAACCGCCGAGCGAACTGCTACTCGCAAGCGCTGGGGCACAGGTACATGCAATCGTA
GAGAACCATGGGAGCGCTATCGCAACCGATACCCAGGATGTTTATCTGACCATGTTCTGTATCGCAGCAG
ACGGTCGTGTTGAAAGAGTTAGCAAGCAGCAGAGCAGCGGGATCCGTCTGTGTGGGGGTGCAAAGCATAG
GCTCGAGTATGAACTAGGTGCAGGGGGTGCAAGCCTGCCGGAATACAGGGCAGCAGATTCGAGCACCAGC
GGCTATGGGCTGCATAGCCTCATAGTTGTTGCAACCGACCGTCAGCAGGAGCTGCGTAACCTGGAAACCT
GGTCGGGTGAAGGTAGCGCTGCAAAACTGCAGCCGGGTGTTCTGGATCTGACCGCTAGCAAACGTGCACC
GGCTAGACGTGGCTCGGCTAGCGCAAGCGGGCCGCTGAGATATGCTGTTCTACGTGTAGATCTGCGTGTA
GCTGCAGCAGTAGCAGGGCGTGATGCACCGACCCTGTAATGCCGTGGGACAGCCCGTCTTAATTAACCTA
GGCTGCTGCCACCGCTGAGCAATAACTAGCATAACCCCTTGGGGCCTCTAAACGGGTCTTGAGGGGTTTT
TTGGGGTCATCGTGGCCGGATCTTGCGGCCCCTCGGCTTGAACGAATTGTTAGACAGATTATCAAAAAGG
ATCTTCACCTAGATCCTTTTAAATTAAAAATGAAGTTTTAAATCAATCTAAAGTATATATGAGTAAACTT
GGTCTGACAGTTACCAATGCTTAATCAGTGAGGCACCTATCTCAGCGATCTGTCTATTTCGTTCATCCAT
AGTTGCCTGACTCCCCGTCGTGTAGATAACTACGATACGGGAGGGCTTACCATCTGGCCCCAGTGCTGCA
ATGATACCGCGGGACCCACGCTCACCGGCTCCAGATTTATCAGCAATAAACCAGCCAGCCGGAAGGGCCG
AGCGCAGAAGTGGTCCTGCAACTTTATCCGCCTCCATCCAGTCTATTAATTGTTGCCGGGAAGCTAGAGT
AAGTAGTTCGCCAGTTAATAGTTTGCGCAACGTTGTTGCCATTGCTACAGGCATCGTGGTGTCACGCTCG
TCGTTTGGTATGGCTTCATTCAGCTCCGGTTCCCAACGATCAAGGCGAGTTACATGATCCCCCATGTTGT
GCAAAAAAGCGGTTAGCTCCTTCGGTCCTCCGATCGTTGTCAGAAGTAAGTTGGCCGCAGTGTTATCACT
CATGGTTATGGCAGCACTGCATAATTCTCTTACTGTCATGCCATCCGTAAGATGCTTTTCTGTGACTGGT
GAGTACTCAACCAAGTCATTCTGAGAATAGTGTATGCGGCGACCGAGTTGCTCTTGCCCGGCGTCAATAC
GGGATAATACCGCGCCACATAGCAGAACTTTAAAAGTGCTCATCATTGGAAAACGTTCTTCGGGGCGAAA
ACTCTCAAGGATCTTACCGCTGTTGAGATCCAGTTCGATGTAACCCACTCGTGCACCCAACTGATCTTCA
GCATCTTTTACTTTCACCAGCGTTTCTGGGTGAGCAAAAACAGGAAGGCAAAATGCCGCAAAAAAGGGAA
TAAGGGCGACACGGAAATGTTGAATACTCATACTCTTCCTTTTTCAATATTATTGAAGCATTTATCAGGG
TTATTGTCTCATGAGCGGATACATATTTGAATGTATTTAGAAAAATAAACAAATAGGGGTTCCGCGCACA
TTTCCCCGAAAAGTGCCACCTGTAGCTAGCTCACTCGGTCGCTACGCTCCGGGCGTGAGACTGCGGCGGG
CGCTGCGGACACATACAAAGTTACCCACAGATTCCGTGGATAAGCAGGGGACTAACATGTGAGGCAAAAC
AGCAGGGCCGCGCCGGTGGCGTTTTTCCATAGGCTCCGCCCTCCTGCCAGAGTTCACATAAACAGACGCT
TTTCCGGTGCATCTGTGGGAGCCGTGAGGCTCAACCATGAATCTGACAGTACGGGCGAAACCCGACAGGA
CTTAAAGATCCCCACCGTTTCCGGCGGGTCGCTCCCTCTTGCGCTCTCCTGTTCCGACCCTGCCGTTTAC
CGGATACCTGTTCCGCCTTTCTCCCTTACGGGAAGTGTGGCGCTTTCTCATAGCTCACACACTGGTATCT
CGGCTCGGTGTAGGTCGTTCGCTCCAAGCTGGGCTGTAAGCAAGAACTCCCCGTTCAGCCCGACTGCTGC
GCCTTATCCGGTAACTGTTCACTTGAGTCCAACCCGGAAAAGCACGGTAAAACGCCACTGGCAGCAGCCA
TTGGTAACTGGGAGTTCGCAGAGGATTTGTTTAGCTAAACACGCGGTTGCTCTTGAAGTGTGCGCCAAAG
TCCGGCTACACTGGAAGGACAGATTTGGTTGCTGTGCTCTGCGAAAGCCAGTTACCACGGTTAAGCAGTT
CCCCAACTGACTTAACCTTCGATCAAACCACCTCCCCAGGTGGTTTTTTCGTTTACAGGGCAAAAGATTA
CGCGCAGAAAAAAAGGATCTCAAGAAGATCCTTTGATCTTTTCTACTGAACCGCTCTAGATTTCAGTGCA
ATTTATCTCTTCAAATGTAGCACCTGAAGTCAGCCCCATACGATATAAGTTGTAATTCTCATGTTAGTCA
TGCCCCGCGCCCACCGGAAGGAGCTGACTGGGTTGAAGGCTCTCAAGGGCATCGGTCGAGATCCCGGTGC
CTAATGAGTGAGCTAACTTACATTAATTGCGTTGCGC
Features (pLannotate 1.2.2; 9 found; start..end, strand, type, name):
     33..79      -  terminator     rrnB T1 terminator: transcription terminator T1 from the E. coli rrnB gene
    123..153     +  promoter       lac UV5 promoter: E. coli lac promoter with an "up" mutation
   3851..3868    +  CDS            SET1 (fragment): solubility-enhancement tag derived from T7 phage gene 10B
   3876..3923    +  terminator     T7 terminator: transcription terminator for bacteriophage T7 RNA polymerase
   4071..4931    -  CDS            AmpR: β-lactamase; bla; confers resistance to ampicillin, carbenicillin, and related antibiotics
   4932..5036    -  promoter       AmpR promoter: bla
   5110..5848    -  rep_origin     CloDF13 ori: Plasmids containing the CloDF13 (CDF) origin of replication can be propagated in E. coli cells that contain additional plasmids with compatible origins.
   5945..6009    -  CDS            TcR (fragment): tetracycline efflux protein; tet; confers resistance to tetracycline
   6024..6045    -  protein_bind   CAP binding site: CAP binding activates transcription in the presence of cAMP. E. coli catabolite activator protein
