[The description below was written by a language model from this plasmid's Addgene catalogue record and pLannotate feature annotations shown in this document.]
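Description:
pSAVED-CHAT_PCaspase is a 6,057 nt bacterial expression plasmid built on a pCDF backbone. It replicates from the CloDF13 (CDF) origin, which is compatible with other common origin classes and so allows the plasmid to be maintained in E. coli alongside additional plasmids. Selection is by ampicillin through a β-lactamase (AmpR) gene driven by its own bla promoter. This differs from many pCDF-type vectors, which carry a different marker. The catalogue lists the plasmid as high copy. A short tetracycline-resistance fragment and a CAP binding site are also annotated near the origin. They look like backbone remnants rather than functional elements.

The payload, assembled by Gibson cloning, encodes wild-type SAVED-CHAT from Haliangium ochraceum DSM 14378 together with an N-terminal fragment (residues 1–153) of PCaspase from the same organism. Expression is driven by a lacUV5 promoter, a lac promoter variant carrying an "up" mutation. An rrnB T1 terminator sits upstream of the promoter, where it would insulate the cassette from read-through transcription, and a T7 terminator lies downstream.

The automated annotation does not label the two coding sequences. They presumably occupy the roughly 3.7 kb unannotated stretch between the promoter and the T7 terminator, but the record does not show their order, spacing or whether they form a single operon. A very short match to a solubility-tag sequence just before the terminator may be a spurious hit, and no affinity tags are recorded. According to the associated publication title, the construct was made for work on a proteolytic cleavage cascade linked to type III-B CRISPR-Cas systems. It is suited to co-expressing these two proteins in E. coli.
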