Addgene plasmid #214043: pSAVED-CHAT_PCaspase
Purpose: Bacterial expression plasmid for SAVED-CHAT and PCaspase N-terminal fragment (aa 1-153) from Haliangium ochraceum
Depositing lab: Raymond Staals. Depositing organization: Wageningen University, Department Agrotechnology & Food Sciences. Publication: Type III-B CRISPR-Cas cascade of proteolytic cleavages. Steens JA, Bravo JPK, Salazar CRP, Yildiz C, Amieiro AM, Kostlbacher S, Prinsen SHP, Andres AS, Patinios C, Bardis A, Barendregt A, Scheltema RA, Ettema TJG, van der Oost J, Taylor DW, Staals RHJ. Science. 2024 Feb 2;383(6682):512-519. doi: 10.1126/science.adk0378. Epub 2024 Feb 1. PubMed 38301007.
Backbone
  Vector backbone: pCDF
  Vector type: Bacterial Expression
Growth in bacteria
  Bacterial resistance: Ampicillin, 100 μg/mL
  Growth temperature: 37°C
  Growth strain: DH5alpha
  Copy number: High Copy
Gene/Insert
  Gene/Insert name: SAVED-CHAT
  Species: Haliangium ochraceum DSM 14378
  Mutation: WT
  Promoter: lacUV5 promoter
  Cloning method: Gibson Cloning
Terms and licenses: Academic/Nonprofit Terms; Industry Terms: Not Available to Industry
Depositor comments: Please visit https://doi.org/10.1101/2023.06.23.546230 for bioRxiv preprint.
How to cite: pSAVED-CHAT_PCaspase was a gift from Raymond Staals (Addgene plasmid # 214043 ; http://n2t.net/addgene:214043 ; RRID:Addgene_214043)
